Addgene plasmid #43405: II-GTGG
Depositing lab: Chad Cowan & Kiran Musunuru. Depositing organization: Harvard University. Publication: A TALEN Genome-Editing System for Generating Human Stem Cell-Based Disease Models. Ding Q, Lee YK, Schaefer EA, Peters DT, Veres A, Kim K, Kuperwasser N, Motola DL, Meissner TB, Hendriks WT, Trevisan M, Gupta RM, Moisan A, Banks E, Friesen M, Schinzel RT, Xia F, Tang A, Xia Y, Figueroa E, Wann A, Ahfeldt T, Daheron L, Zhang F, Rubin LL, Peng LF, Chung RT, Musunuru K, Cowan CA. Cell Stem Cell. 2012 Dec 12. pii: S1934-5909(12)00645-5. doi: 10.1016/j.stem.2012.11.011. PubMed 23246482.
Backbone
  Vector backbone: pCRII-TOPO
  Backbone manufacturer: Invitrogen
  Backbone size w/o insert (bp): 3973
  Vector type: Bacterial Cloning
Growth in bacteria
  Bacterial resistance: Ampicillin and Kanamycin, 100 & 50 μg/mL
  Growth temperature: 37°C
  Growth strain: Top10
  Copy number: High Copy
Gene/Insert
  Gene/Insert name: II-GTGG
  Species: Synthetic
  Insert size (bp): 426
  Cloning method: TOPO Cloning
  Sequencing primers: 5′ T7; 3′ M13-rev
Terms and licenses: Academic/Nonprofit Terms; Industry Terms: Not Available to Industry
How to cite: II-GTGG was a gift from Chad Cowan & Kiran Musunuru (Addgene plasmid # 43405 ; http://n2t.net/addgene:43405 ; RRID:Addgene_43405)
