[The description below was written by a language model from this plasmid's Addgene catalogue record.]
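Description:
II-GTGG is a bacterial cloning plasmid built on the commercial pCRII-TOPO backbone (about 4.0 kb without insert), into which a 426 bp synthetic insert was placed by TOPO cloning. It is a high-copy plasmid maintained in E. coli and is recorded as conferring resistance to both ampicillin and kanamycin, consistent with the dual markers carried by this backbone. The insert is flanked by T7 and M13-reverse priming sites, which are the listed sequencing primers. The vector is not described as an expression construct, and the record names no promoter intended to drive the insert in any host.

The record gives no annotation of the insert beyond its name, synthetic origin and size. The associated publication describes a TALEN genome-editing system for generating human stem cell-based disease models, so the plasmid most plausibly belongs to a library of pre-assembled TAL effector repeat modules. On that reading, "GTGG" would denote the four DNA bases recognised by a four-repeat block, which fits the insert size given that TAL repeats are roughly 100 bp each. The "II" prefix would indicate the position of that block within the ordered assembly of a full repeat array. This interpretation is an inference from the name, size and publication title, not something stated in the catalogue fields. No feature table is provided to confirm the repeat content, the flanking restriction sites or the assembly scheme. In practice such a plasmid would serve as a storage and source clone from which the module is excised or amplified and joined with other modules to build custom TALENs.
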