>Addgene plasmid #43405 | II-GTGG | depositor partial sequence | sequence record 58670 | II-GTGG sequence 426 bps
CGTCTCGCTTAACCCCAGAGCAGGTCGTGGCAATCGCGAGCAATAACGGCGGAAAACAGGCTTTGGAAAC
GGTGCAGAGGCTCCTTCCAGTGCTGTGCCAAGCGCACGGACTCACCCCAGAGCAGGTCGTGGCCATTGCC
TCGAATGGAGGGGGCAAACAGGCGTTGGAAACCGTACAACGATTGCTGCCGGTGCTGTGCCAAGCGCACG
GCCTCACCCCAGAGCAGGTCGTGGCAATCGCGAGCAATAACGGCGGAAAACAGGCTTTGGAAACGGTGCA
GAGGCTCCTTCCAGTGCTGTGCCAAGCGCACGGATTAACCCCAGAGCAGGTCGTGGCAATCGCGAGCAAT
AACGGCGGAAAACAGGCTTTGGAAACGGTGCAGAGGCTCCTTCCAGTGCTGTGCCAAGCGCACGGGCTCA
GAGACG
