>Addgene plasmid #43405 | II-GTGG | addgene partial sequence | sequence record 60908 | M13-F20 5'-TGTAAAACGACGGCCAGT-3'
CTATAGGGCGAATTGGGCCCTCTAGATGCATGCTCGAGCGGCCGCCAGTGTGATGGATATCTGCAGAATT
CGCCCTTAGTATCTTTCCTGTGCCCACGTCTCTGAGCCCGTGCGCTTGGCACAGCACTGGAAGGAGCCTC
TGCACCGTTTCCAAAGCCTGTTTTCCGCCGTTATTGCTCGCGATTGCCACGACCTGCTCTGGGGTTAATC
CGTGCGCTTGGCACAGCACTGGAAGGAGCCTCTGCACCGTTTCCAAAGCCTGTTTTCCGCCGTTATTGCT
CGCGATTGCCACGACCTGCTCTGGGGTGAGGCCGTGCGCTTGGCACAGCACCGGCAGCAATCGTTGTACG
GTTTCCAACGCCTGTTTGCCCCCTCCATTCGAGGCAATGGCCACGACCTGCTCTGGGGTGAGTCCGTGCG
CTTGGCACAGCACTGGAAGGAGCCTCTGCACCGTTTCCAAAGCCTGTTTTCCGCCGTTATTGCTCGCGAT
TGCCACGACCTGCTCTGGGGTTAAGCGAGACGCGCTAGGACGGCATCTATATAAGGGCGAATTCCAGCAC
ACTGGCGGCCGTTACTAGTGGATCCGAGCTCGGTACCAAGCTTGGCGTAATCATGGTCATAGCTGTTTCC
TGTGTGAAATTGTTATCCGCTCACAATTCCACACAACATACGAGCCGGAAGCATAAAGTGTAAAGCCTGG
GGTGCCTAATGAGTGAGCTAACTCACATTAATTGCGTTGCGCTCACTGCCCGCTTTCCAGTCGGGAAACC
TGTCGTGCCAGCTGCATTAATGAATCGGCCAACGCGCGGGGAGAGGCGGTTTGCGTATTGGGCGCTCTTC
CGCTTCCTCGCTCACTGACTCGCTGCGCTCGGTCGTTCGGCTGCGGCGAGCGGTATCAGCTCACTCAAAG
GCGGTAATACGGTTATCCACAGAATCAGGGGATAACGCAGGAAAGAACATGTGAGCAAAAGGCCAGCAAA
AGGCCAGGAACCGTAAA
